>Addgene plasmid #250320 | pIND21-puro_SOX10-OLIG2-NKX6.2-3xFLAG | addgene full sequence | sequence record 501231 | Addgene NGS Result
TGGAAGGGCTAATTCACTCCCAAAGAAGACAAGATATCCTTGATCTGTGGATCTACCACACACAAGGCTA
CTTCCCTGATTAGCAGAACTACACACCAGGGCCAGGGGTCAGATATCCACTGACCTTTGGATGGTGCTAC
AAGCTAGTACCAGTTGAGCCAGATAAGGTAGAAGAGGCCAATAAAGGAGAGAACACCAGCTTGTTACACC
CTGTGAGCCTGCATGGGATGGATGACCCGGAGAGAGAAGTGTTAGAGTGGAGGTTTGACAGCCGCCTAGC
ATTTCATCACGTGGCCCGAGAGCTGCATCCGGAGTACTTCAAGAACTGCTGATATCGAGCTTGCTACAAG
GGACTTTCCGCTGGGGACTTTCCAGGGAGGCGTGGCCTGGGCGGGACTGGGGAGTGGCGAGCCCTCAGAT
CCTGCATATAAGCAGCTGCTTTTTGCCTGTACTGGGTCTCTCTGGTTAGACCAGATCTGAGCCTGGGAGC
TCTCTGGCTAACTAGGGAACCCACTGCTTAAGCCTCAATAAAGCTTGCCTTGAGTGCTTCAAGTAGTGTG
TGCCCGTCTGTTGTGTGACTCTGGTAACTAGAGATCCCTCAGACCCTTTTAGTCAGTGTGGAAAATCTCT
AGCAGTGGCGCCCGAACAGGGACTTGAAAGCGAAAGGGAAACCAGAGGAGCTCTCTCGACGCAGGACTCG
GCTTGCTGAAGCGCGCACGGCAAGAGGCGAGGGGCGGCGACTGGTGAGTACGCCAAAAATTTTGACTAGC
GGAGGCTAGAAGGAGAGAGATGGGTGCGAGAGCGTCAGTATTAAGCGGGGGAGAATTAGATCGCGATGGG
AAAAAATTCGGTTAAGGCCAGGGGGAAAGAAAAAATATAAATTAAAACATATAGTATGGGCAAGCAGGGA
GCTAGAACGATTCGCAGTTAATCCTGGCCTGTTAGAAACATCAGAAGGCTGTAGACAAATACTGGGACAG
CTACAACCATCCCTTCAGACAGGATCAGAAGAACTTAGATCATTATATAATACAGTAGCAACCCTCTATT
GTGTGCATCAAAGGATAGAGATAAAAGACACCAAGGAAGCTTTAGACAAGATAGAGGAAGAGCAAAACAA
AAGTAAGACCACCGCACAGCAAGCGGCCGGCCGCTGATCTTCAGACCTGGAGGAGGAGATATGAGGGACA
ATTGGAGAAGTGAATTATATAAATATAAAGTAGTAAAAATTGAACCATTAGGAGTAGCACCCACCAAGGC
AAAGAGAAGAGTGGTGCAGAGAGAAAAAAGAGCAGTGGGAATAGGAGCTTTGTTCCTTGGGTTCTTGGGA
GCAGCAGGAAGCACTATGGGCGCAGCGTCAATGACGCTGACGGTACAGGCCAGACAATTATTGTCTGGTA
TAGTGCAGCAGCAGAACAATTTGCTGAGGGCTATTGAGGCGCAACAGCATCTGTTGCAACTCACAGTCTG
GGGCATCAAGCAGCTCCAGGCAAGAATCCTGGCTGTGGAAAGATACCTAAAGGATCAACAGCTCCTGGGG
ATTTGGGGTTGCTCTGGAAAACTCATTTGCACCACTGCTGTGCCTTGGAATGCTAGTTGGAGTAATAAAT
CTCTGGAACAGATTTGGAATCACACGACCTGGATGGAGTGGGACAGAGAAATTAACAATTACACAAGCTT
AATACACTCCTTAATTGAAGAATCGCAAAACCAGCAAGAAAAGAATGAACAAGAATTATTGGAATTAGAT
AAATGGGCAAGTTTGTGGAATTGGTTTAACATAACAAATTGGCTGTGGTATATAAAATTATTCATAATGA
TAGTAGGAGGCTTGGTAGGTTTAAGAATAGTTTTTGCTGTACTTTCTATAGTGAATAGAGTTAGGCAGGG
ATATTCACCATTATCGTTTCAGACCCACCTCCCAACCCCGAGGGGACCCGACAGGCCCGAAGGAATAGAA
GAAGAAGGTGGAGAGAGAGACAGAGACAGATCCATTCGATTAGTGAACGGATCTCGACGGTATCGCCGAA
TTCACAAATGGCAGTATTCATCCACAATTTTAAAAGAAAAGGGGGGATTGGGGGGTACAGTGCAGGGGAA
AGAATAGTAGACATAATAGCAACAGACATACAAACTAAAGAATTACAAAAACAAATTACAAAAATTCAAA
ATTTTCGGGTTTATTACAGGGACAGCAGAGATCCAGTTTGGACTAGGATCCTTTACCACTCCCTATCAGT
GATAGAGAAAAGTGAAAGTCGAGTTTACCACTCCCTATCAGTGATAGAGAAAAGTGAAAGTCGAGTTTAC
CACTCCCTATCAGTGATAGAGAAAAGTGAAAGTCGAGTTTACCACTCCCTATCAGTGATAGAGAAAAGTG
AAAGTCGAGTTTACCACTCCCTATCAGTGATAGAGAAAAGTGAAAGTCGAGTTTACCACTCCCTATCAGT
GATAGAGAAAAGTGAAAGTCGAGTTTACCACTCCCTATCAGTGATAGAGAAAAGTGAAAGTCGAGCTCGG
TACCCGGGTCGAGGTAGGCGTGTACGGTGGGAGGCCTATATAAGCAGAGCTCGTTTAGTGAACCGTCAGA
TCGCCTGGAGACGCCATCCACGCTGTTTTGACCTCCATAGAAGACACCGGGACCGATCCAGCCTCCGCGG
CCCCGAACTAGTCCAGTGTGGTGGAATTCTGCAGATATCAACAAGTTTGTACAAAAAAGCAGGCTCCACC
ATGGCGGAGGAGCAGGACCTATCGGAGGTGGAGCTGAGCCCCGTGGGCTCGGAGGAGCCCCGCTGCCTGT
CCCCGGGGAGCGCGCCCTCGCTAGGGCCCGACGGCGGCGGCGGCGGATCGGGCCTGCGAGCCAGCCCGGG
GCCAGGCGAGCTGGGCAAGGTCAAGAAGGAGCAGCAGGACGGCGAGGCGGACGATGACAAGTTCCCCGTG
TGCATCCGCGAGGCCGTCAGCCAGGTGCTCAGCGGCTACGACTGGACGCTGGTGCCCATGCCCGTGCGCG
TCAACGGCGCCAGCAAAAGCAAGCCGCACGTCAAGCGGCCCATGAACGCCTTCATGGTGTGGGCTCAGGC
AGCGCGCAGGAAGCTCGCGGACCAGTACCCGCACCTGCACAACGCTGAGCTCAGCAAGACGCTGGGCAAG
CTCTGGAGGCTGCTGAACGAAAGTGACAAGCGCCCCTTCATCGAGGAGGCTGAGCGGCTCCGTATGCAGC
ACAAGAAAGACCACCCGGACTACAAGTACCAGCCCAGGCGGCGGAAGAACGGGAAGGCCGCCCAGGGCGA
GGCGGAGTGCCCCGGTGGGGAGGCCGAGCAAGGTGGGACCGCCGCCATCCAGGCCCACTACAAGAGCGCC
CACTTGGACCACCGGCACCCAGGAGAGGGCTCCCCCATGTCAGATGGGAACCCCGAGCACCCCTCAGGCC
AGAGCCATGGCCCACCCACCCCTCCAACCACCCCGAAGACAGAGCTGCAGTCGGGCAAGGCAGACCCGAA
GCGGGACGGGCGCTCCATGGGGGAGGGCGGGAAGCCTCACATCGACTTCGGCAACGTGGACATTGGTGAG
ATCAGCCACGAGGTAATGTCCAACATGGAGACCTTTGATGTGGCTGAGTTGGACCAGTACCTGCCGCCCA
ATGGGCACCCAGGCCATGTGAGCAGCTACTCAGCAGCCGGCTATGGGCTGGGCAGTGCCCTGGCCGTGGC
CAGTGGACACTCCGCCTGGATCTCCAAGCCACCAGGCGTGGCTCTGCCCACGGTCTCACCACCTGGTGTG
GATGCCAAAGCCCAGGTGAAGACAGAGACCGCGGGGCCCCAGGGGCCCCCACACTACACCGACCAGCCAT
CCACCTCACAGATCGCCTACACCTCCCTCAGCCTGCCCCACTATGGCTCAGCCTTCCCCTCCATCTCCCG
CCCCCAGTTTGACTACTCTGACCATCAGCCCTCAGGACCCTATTATGGCCACTCGGGCCAGGCCTCTGGC
CTCTACTCGGCCTTCTCCTATATGGGGCCCTCGCAGCGGCCCCTCTACACGGCCATCTCTGACCCCAGCC
CCTCAGGGCCCCAGTCCCACAGCCCCACACACTGGGAGCAGCCAGTATATACGACACTGTCCCGGCCCGG
TTCAGGGGCCACGAATTTCTCGCTACTCAAGCAGGCCGGTGATGTCGAGGAAAACCCTGGTCCTATGGAC
TCGGACGCCAGCCTGGTGTCCAGCCGCCCGTCGTCGCCAGAGCCCGATGACCTTTTTCTGCCGGCCCGGA
GTAAGGGCAGCAGCGGCAGCGCCTTCACTGGGGGCACCGTGTCCTCGTCCACCCCGAGTGACTGCCCGCC
GGAGCTGAGCGCCGAGCTGCGCGGCGCTATGGGCTCTGCGGGCGCGCATCCTGGGGACAAGCTAGGAGGC
AGTGGCTTCAAGTCATCCTCGTCCAGCACCTCGTCGTCTACGTCGTCGGCGGCTGCGTCGTCCACCAAGA
AGGACAAGAAGCAAATGACAGAGCCGGAGCTGCAGCAGCTGCGTCTCAAGATCAACAGCCGCGAGCGCAA
GCGCATGCACGACCTCAACATCGCCATGGATGGCCTCCGCGAGGTCATGCCGTACGCACACGGCCCTTCG
GTGCGCAAGCTTTCCAAGATCGCCACGCTGCTGCTGGCGCGCAACTACATCCTCATGCTCACCAACTCGC
TGGAGGAGATGAAGCGACTGGTGAGCGAGATCTACGGGGGCCACCACGCTGGCTTCCACCCGTCGGCCTG
CGGCGGCCTGGCGCACTCCGCGCCCCTGCCCGCCGCCACCGCGCACCCGGCAGCAGCAGCGCACGCCGCA
CATCACCCCGCGGTGCACCACCCCATCCTGCCGCCCGCCGCCGCAGCGGCTGCTGCCGCCGCTGCAGCCG
CGGCTGTGTCCAGCGCCTCTCTGCCCGGATCCGGGCTGCCGTCGGTCGGCTCCATCCGTCCACCGCACGG
CCTACTCAAGTCTCCGTCTGCTGCCGCGGCCGCCCCGCTGGGGGGCGGGGGCGGCGGCAGTGGGGCGAGC
GGGGGCTTCCAGCACTGGGGCGGCATGCCCTGCCCCTGCAGCATGTGCCAGGTGCCGCCGCCGCACCACC
ACGTGTCGGCTATGGGCGCCGGCAGCCTGCCGCGCCTCACCTCCGACGCCAAGGGTTCAGGGGAGGGAAG
AGGTTCCCTGCTCACATGCGGAGACGTAGAAGAGAATCCCGGACCCATGGACACTAACCGCCCGGGCGCG
TTCGTGCTGAGCAGTGCCCCGCTGGCCGCGCTGCACAACATGGCCGAGATGAAGACGTCGCTGTTCCCCT
ACGCGCTGCAGGGTCCGGCCGGCTTCAAGGCGCCCGCGCTGGGGGGCCTGGGCGCGCAGCTCCCGCTCGG
GACCCCGCACGGCATCAGCGACATCCTGGGCCGGCCCGTGGGCGCGGCGGGCGGGGGCCTCCTGGGGGGG
CTGCCCCGGCTCAACGGGCTCGCGTCGTCCGCCGGCGTTTACTTCGGGCCCGCGGCCGCTGTGGCGCGCG
GCTACCCCAAGCCCCTGGCCGAGCTGCCGGGGCGCCCGCCCATCTTCTGGCCCGGCGTGGTGCAGGGCGC
GCCCTGGAGGGACCCGCGTCTGGCTGGCCCGGCCCCGGCCGGCGGCGTCCTGGACAAGGACGGGAAGAAG
AAGCACTCGCGCCCGACCTTCTCGGGCCAGCAGATCTTCGCGCTGGAGAAAACCTTCGAGCAGACCAAGT
ACCTGGCGGGCCCGGAGCGCGCGCGTCTCGCCTACTCGCTGGGCATGACCGAGAGCCAGGTGAAGGTCTG
GTTCCAGAACCGCCGGACCAAGTGGCGCAAGCGGCACGCGGCGGAGATGGCGTCGGCCAAGAAGAAGCAG
GACTCGGACGCCGAGAAGCTGAAGGTGGGCGGCTCGGACGCGGAGGACGACGACGAATACAACCGGCCCC
TGGACCCCAACTCGGACGACGAGAAGATCACGCGGCTGCTCAAGAAGCACAAACCCTCGAACTTGGCGCT
GGTCAGCCCGTGCGGCGGCGGCGCGGGGGACGCCTTGGACCCAGCTTTCTTGTACAAAGTGGTTGATATC
CAGCACAGTGGCGGCCGCTCGAGTCTAGAGGGCCCGCGGTTCGAAGACTACAAAGACCATGACGGTGATT
ATAAAGATCATGACATCGATTACAAGGATGACGATGACAAGTAGGTAAGTGATTCGAATACCCATACGAC
GTCCCAGACTACGCTTAGTAATGATTAATTAAACTAGAAATTCTACCGGGTAGGGGAGGCGCTTTTCCCA
AGGCAGTCTGGAGTAACCCACCCAAGATCTGGCCTCCGCGCCGGGTTTTGGCGCCTCCCGCGGGCGCCCC
CCTCCTCACGGCGAGCCGCGTAAGATCTGGCCTCCGCGCCGGGTTTTGGCGCCTCCCGCGGGCGCCCCCC
TCCTCACGGCGAGCCTAGTCGTGAGGCTCCGGTGCCCGTCAGTGGGCAGAGCGCACATCGCCCACAGTCC
CCGAGAAGTTGGGGGGAGGGGTCGGCAATTGAACCGGTGCCTAGAGAAGGTGGCGCGGGGTAAACTGGGA
AAGTGATGTCGTGTACTGGCTCCGCCTTTTTCCCGAGGGTGGGGGAGAACCGTATATAAGTGCAGTAGTC
GCCGTGAACGTTCTTTTTCGCAACGGGTTTGCCGCCAGAACACAGGTAAGTGCCGTGTGTGGTTCCCGCG
GGCCTGGCCTCTTTACGGGTTATGGCCCTTGCGTGCCTTGAATTACTTCCACCTGGCTGCAGTACGTGAT
TCTTGATCCCGAGCTTCGGGTTGGAAGTGGGTGGGAGAGTTCGAGGCCTTGCGCTTAAGGAGCCCCTTCG
CCTCGTGCTTGAGTTGAGGCCTGGCCTGGGCGCTGGGGCCGCCGCGTGCGAATCTGGTGGCACCTTCGCG
CCTGTCTCGCTGCTTTCGATAAGTCTCTAGCCATTTAAAATTTTTGATGACCTGCTGCGACGCTTTTTTT
CTGGCAAGATAGTCTTGTAAATGCGGGCCAAGATCTGCACACTGGTATTTCGGTTTTTGGGGCCGCGGGC
GGCGACGGGGCCCGTGCGTCCCAGCGCACATGTTCGGCGAGGCGGGGCCTGCGAGCGCGGCCACCGAGAA
TCGGACGGGGGTAGTCTCAAGCTGGCCGGCCTGCTCTGGTGCCTGGCCTCGCGCCGCCGTGTATCGCCCC
GCCCTGGGCGGCAAGGCTGGCCCGGTCGGCACCAGTTGCGTGAGCGGAAAGATGGCCGCTTCCCGGCCCT
GCTGCAGGGAGCTCAAAATGGAGGACGCGGCGCTCGGGAGAGCGGGCGGGTGAGTCACCCACACAAAGGA
AAAGGGCCTTTCCGTCCTCAGCCGTCGCTTCATGTGACTCCACGGAGTACCGGGCGCCGTCCAGGCACCT
CGATTAGTTCTCGAGCTTTTGGAGTACGTCGTCTTTAGGTTGGGGGGAGGGGTTTTATGCGATGGAGTTT
CCCCACACTGAGTGGGTGGAGACTGAAGTTAGGCCAGCTTGGCACTTGATGTAATTCTCCTTGGAATTTG
CCCTTTTTGAGTTTGGATCTTGGTTCATTCTCAAGCCTCAGACAGTGGTTCAAAGTTTTTTTCTTCCATT
TCAGGTGTCGTGAAGCGGCCGCCATGCTAGTAAATTGTCCGCTAAATTCTGGCCGTTTTTGGCTTTTTTG
TTAGACGGATCCATAACTTCGTATAATGTATGCTATACGAAGTTATGCCACCATGTCTAGACTGGACAAG
AGCAAAGTCATAAACGGAGCTCTGGAATTACTCAATGGTGTCGGTATCGAAGGCCTGACGACAAGGAAAC
TCGCTCAAAAGCTGGGAGTTGAGCAGCCTACCCTGTACTGGCACGTGAAGAACAAGCGGGCCCTGCTCGA
TGCCCTGCCAATCGAGATGCTGGACAGGCATCATACCCACTTCTGCCCCCTGGAAGGCGAGTCATGGCAA
GACTTTCTGCGGAACAACGCCAAGTCATACCGCTGTGCTCTCCTCTCACATCGCGACGGGGCTAAAGTGC
ATCTCGGCACCCGCCCAACAGAGAAACAGTACGAAACCCTGGAAAATCAGCTCGCGTTCCTGTGTCAGCA
AGGCTTCTCCCTGGAGAACGCACTGTACGCTCTGTCCGCCGTGGGCCACTTTACACTGGGCTGCGTATTG
GAGGAACAGGAGCATCAAGTAGCAAAAGAGGAAAGAGAGACACCTACCACCGATTCTATGCCCCCACTTC
TGAGACAAGCAATTGAGCTGTTCGACCGGCAGGGAGCCGAACCTGCCTTCCTTTTCGGCCTGGAACTAAT
CATATGTGGCCTGGAGAAACAGCTAAAGTGCGAAAGCGGCGGGCCGACCGACGCCCTTGACGATTTTGAC
TTAGACATGCTCCCAGCCGATGCCCTTGACGACTTTGACCTTGATATGCTGCCTGCTGACGCTCTTGACG
ATTTTGACCTTGACATGCTCCCCGGGTAACTAAGTAAGGATCCGCGGCCGCACTAGAGGAATTCCGCCCC
TCTCCCCCCCCCCCCTCTCCCTCCCCCCCCCCTAACGTTACTGGCCGAAGCCGCTTGGAATAAGGCCGGT
GTGCGTTTGTCTATATGTTATTTTCCACCATATTGCCGTCTTTTGGCAATGTGAGGGCCCGGAAACCTGG
CCCTGTCTTCTTGACGAGCATTCCTAGGGGTCTTTCCCCTCTCGCCAAAGGAATGCAAGGTCTGTTGAAT
GTCGTGAAGGAAGCAGTTCCTCTGGAAGCTTCTTGAAGACAAACAACGTCTGTAGCGACCCTTTGCAGGC
AGCGGAACCCCCCACCTGGCGACAGGTGCCTCTGCGGCCAAAAGCCACGTGTATAAGATACACCTGCAAA
GGCGGCACAACCCCAGTGCCACGTTGTGAGTTGGATAGTTGTGGAAAGAGTCAAATGGCTCTCCTCAAGC
GTATTCAACAAGGGGCTGAAGGATGCCCAGAAGGTACCCCATTGTATGGGATCTGATCTGGGGCCTCGGT
GCACATGCTTTACATGTGTTTAGTCGAGGTTAAAAAAACGTCTAGGCCCCCCGAACCACGGGGACGTGGT
TTTCCTTTGAAAAACACGATGATAAGCTTGCCACAACCCACAAGGAGACGACCTTCCATGACCGAGTACA
AGCCCACGGTGCGCCTCGCCACCCGCGACGACGTCCCCCGGGCCGTACGCACCCTCGCCGCCGCGTTCGC
CGACTACCCCGCCACGCGCCACACCGTCGACCCGGACCGCCACATCGAGCGGGTCACCGAGCTGCAAGAA
CTCTTCCTCACGCGCGTCGGGCTCGACATCGGCAAGGTGTGGGTCGCGGACGACGGCGCCGCGGTGGCGG
TCTGGACCACGCCGGAGAGCGTCGAAGCGGGGGCGGTGTTCGCCGAGATCGGCCCGCGCATGGCCGAGTT
GAGCGGTTCCCGGCTGGCCGCGCAGCAACAGATGGAAGGCCTCCTGGCGCCGCACCGGCCCAAGGAGCCC
GCGTGGTTCCTGGCCACCGTCGGCGTCTCGCCCGACCACCAGGGCAAGGGTCTGGGCAGCGCCGTCGTGC
TCCCCGGAGTGGAGGCGGCCGAGCGCGCCGGGGTGCCCGCCTTCCTGGAGACCTCCGCGCCCCGCAACCT
CCCCTTCTACGAGCGGCTCGGCTTCACCGTCACCGCCGACGTCGAGGTGCCCGAAGGACCGCGCACCTGG
TGCATGACCCGCAAGCCCGGTGCCTGAGCATGCCCGACGGCGAGGATCTCGTCGTGACCCATGGCGATGC
CTGCTTGCCGAATATCATGGTGGAAAATGGCCGCTTTTCTGGATTCATCGACTGTGGCCGGCTGGGTGTG
GCGGACCGCTATCAGGACATAGCGTTGGCTACCCGTGATATTGCTGAAGAGCTTGGCGGCGAATGGGCTG
ACCGCTTCCTCGTGCTTTACGGTATCGCCGCTCCCGATTCGCAGCGCATCGCCTTCTATCGCCTTCTTGA
CGAGTTCTTCTGATGTACAAGTAAAGCGGCCGCGACTCTAGATCATAATCAGCCATACCACATTTGTAGA
GGTTTTACTTGCTTTAAAAAACCTCCCACACCTCCCCCTGAACCTGAAACATAAAATGAATGCAATTGTT
GTTGTTTAGTCCCTCCCAATTCGATATCAAGCTTATCGCGATAGATCCTAATCAACCTCTGGATTACAAA
ATTTGTGAAAGATTGACTGGTATTCTTAACTATGTTGCTCCTTTTACGCTATGTGGATACGCTGCTTTAA
TGCCTTTGTATCATGCTATTGCTTCCCGTATGGCTTTCATTTTCTCCTCCTTGTATAAATCCTGGTTGCT
GTCTCTTTATGAGGAGTTGTGGCCCGTTGTCAGGCAACGTGGCGTGGTGTGCACTGTGTTTGCTGACGCA
ACCCCCACTGGTTGGGGCATTGCCACCACCTGTCAGCTCCTTTCCGGGACTTTCGCTTTCCCCCTCCCTA
TTGCCACGGCGGAACTCATCGCCGCCTGCCTTGCCCGCTGCTGGACAGGGGCTCGGCTGTTGGGCACTGA
CAATTCCGTGGTGTTGTCGGGGAAATCATCGTCCTTTCCTTGGCTGCTCGCCTGTGTTGCCACCTGGATT
CTGCGCGGGACGTCCTTCTGCTACGTCCCTTCGGCCCTCAATCCAGCGGACCTTCCTTCCCGCGGCCTGC
TGCCGGCTCTGCGGCCTCTTCCGCGTCTTCGCCTTCGCCCTCAGACGAGTCGGATCTCCCTTTGGGCCGC
CTCCCCGCCTGAGATCCTTTAAGACCAATGACTTACAAGGCAGCTGTAGATCTTAGCCACTTTTTAAAAG
AAAAGGGGGGACTGGAAGGGCTAATTCACTCCCAACGAAGACAAGATCTGCTTTTTGCTTGTACTGGGTC
TCTCTGGTTAGACCAGATCTGAGCCTGGGAGCTCTCTGGCTAACTAGGGAACCCACTGCTTAAGCCTCAA
TAAAGCTTGCCTTGAGTGCTTCAAGTAGTGTGTGCCCGTCTGTTGTGTGACTCTGGTAACTAGAGATCCC
TCAGACCCTTTTAGTCAGTGTGGAAAATCTCTAGCAGTAGTAGTTCATGTCATCTTATTATTCAGTATTT
ATAACTTGCAAAGAAATGAATATCAGAGAGTGAGAGGCCCGGGTTAATTAAGGAAAGGGCTAGATCATTC
TTGAAGACGAAAGGGCCTCGTGATACGCCTATTTTTATAGGTTAATGTCATGATAATAATGGTTTCTTAG
ACGTCAGGTGGCACTTTTCGGGGAAATGTGCGCGGAACCCCTATTTGTTTATTTTTCTAAATACATTCAA
ATATGTATCCGCTCATGAGACAATAACCCTGATAAATGCTTCAATAATATTGAAAAAGGAAGAGTATGAG
TATTCAACATTTCCGTGTCGCCCTTATTCCCTTTTTTGCGGCATTTTGCCTTCCTGTTTTTGCTCACCCA
GAAACGCTGGTGAAAGTAAAAGATGCTGAAGATCAGTTGGGTGCACGAGTGGGTTACATCGAACTGGATC
TCAACAGCGGTAAGATCCTTGAGAGTTTTCGCCCCGAAGAACGTTTTCCAATGATGAGCACTTTTAAAGT
TCTGCTATGTGGCGCGGTATTATCCCGTGTTGACGCCGGGCAAGAGCAACTCGGTCGCCGCATACACTAT
TCTCAGAATGACTTGGTTGAGTACTCACCAGTCACAGAAAAGCATCTTACGGATGGCATGACAGTAAGAG
AATTATGCAGTGCTGCCATAACCATGAGTGATAACACTGCGGCCAACTTACTTCTGACAACGATCGGAGG
ACCGAAGGAGCTAACCGCTTTTTTGCACAACATGGGGGATCATGTAACTCGCCTTGATCGTTGGGAACCG
GAGCTGAATGAAGCCATACCAAACGACGAGCGTGACACCACGATGCCTGTAGCAATGGCAACAACGTTGC
GCAAACTATTAACTGGCGAACTACTTACTCTAGCTTCCCGGCAACAATTAATAGACTGGATGGAGGCGGA
TAAAGTTGCAGGACCACTTCTGCGCTCGGCCCTTCCGGCTGGCTGGTTTATTGCTGATAAATCTGGAGCC
GGTGAGCGTGGGTCTCGCGGTATCATTGCAGCACTGGGGCCAGATGGTAAGCCCTCCCGTATCGTAGTTA
TCTACACGACGGGGAGTCAGGCAACTATGGATGAACGAAATAGACAGATCGCTGAGATAGGTGCCTCACT
GATTAAGCATTGGTAACTGTCAGACCAAGTTTACTCATATATACTTTAGATTGATTTAAAACTTCATTTT
TAATTTAAAAGGATCTAGGTGAAGATCCTTTTTGATAATCTCATGACCAAAATCCCTTAACGTGAGTTTT
CGTTCCACTGAGCGTCAGACCCCGTAGAAAAGATCAAAGGATCTTCTTGAGATCCTTTTTTTCTGCGCGT
AATCTGCTGCTTGCAAACAAAAAAACCACCGCTACCAGCGGTGGTTTGTTTGCCGGATCAAGAGCTACCA
ACTCTTTTTCCGAAGGTAACTGGCTTCAGCAGAGCGCAGATACCAAATACTGTTCTTCTAGTGTAGCCGT
AGTTAGGCCACCACTTCAAGAACTCTGTAGCACCGCCTACATACCTCGCTCTGCTAATCCTGTTACCAGT
GGCTGCTGCCAGTGGCGATAAGTCGTGTCTTACCGGGTTGGACTCAAGACGATAGTTACCGGATAAGGCG
CAGCGGTCGGGCTGAACGGGGGGTTCGTGCACACAGCCCAGCTTGGAGCGAACGACCTACACCGAACTGA
GATACCTACAGCGTGAGCTATGAGAAAGCGCCACGCTTCCCGAAGGGAGAAAGGCGGACAGGTATCCGGT
AAGCGGCAGGGTCGGAACAGGAGAGCGCACGAGGGAGCTTCCAGGGGGAAACGCCTGGTATCTTTATAGT
CCTGTCGGGTTTCGCCACCTCTGACTTGAGCGTCGATTTTTGTGATGCTCGTCAGGGGGGCGGAGCCTAT
GGAAAAACGCCAGCAACGCGGCCTTTTTACGGTTCCTGGCCTTTTGCTGGCCTTTTGCTCACATGTTCTT
TCCTGCGTTATCCCCTGATTCTGTGGATAACCGTATTACCGCCTTTGAGTGAGCTGATACCGCTCGCCGC
AGCCGAACGACCGAGCGCAGCGAGTCAGTGAGCGAGGAAGCGGAAGAGCGCCCAATACGCAAACCGCCTC
TCCCCGCGCGTTGGCCGATTCATTAATGCAGCAAGCTCATGGCTGACTAATTTTTTTTATTTATGCAGAG
GCCGAGGCCGCCTCGGCCTCTGAGCTATTCCAGAAGTAGTGAGGAGGCTTTTTTGGAGGCCTAGGCTTTT
GCAAAAAGCTCCCCGTGGCACGACAGGTTTCCCGACTGGAAAGCGGGCAGTGAGCGCAACGCAATTAATG
TGAGTTAGCTCACTCATTAGGCACCCCAGGCTTTACACTTTATGCTTCCGGCTCGTATGTTGTGTGGAAT
TGTGAGCGGATAACAATTTCACACAGGAAACAGCTATGACATGATTACGAATTTCACAAATAAAGCATTT
TTTTCACTGCATTCTAGTTGTGGTTTGTCCAAACTCATCAATGTATCTTATCATGTCTGGATCAACTGGA
TAACTCAAGCTAACCAAAATCATCCCAAACTTCCCACCCCATACCCTATTACCACTGCCAATTACCTGTG
GTTTCATTTACTCTAAACCTGTGATTCCTCTGAATTATTTTCATTTTAAAGAAATTGTATTTGTTAAATA
TGTACTACAAACTTAGTAGT
Features (pLannotate 1.2.2; 42 found; start..end, strand, type, name):
    377..634     +  LTR            5' LTR (truncated): truncated 5' long terminal repeat (LTR) from HIV-1
    681..806     +  misc_feature   HIV-1 Ψ: packaging signal of human immunodeficiency virus type 1
    790..1128    +  CDS            HIV-1 gag (fragment): gag protein from human immunodeficiency virus 1; gag
   1303..1536    +  misc_feature   RRE: The Rev response element (RRE) of HIV-1 allows for Rev-dependent mRNA export from the nucleus to the cytoplasm.
   1913..2013    +  CDS            Rev (fragment): human immunodeficiency virus 1 (HIV-1) Rev protein; rev; enhances nuclear export of unspliced and incompletely spliced viral mRNAs
   2058..2175    +  misc_feature   cPPT/CTS: central polypurine tract and central termination sequence of HIV-1
   2230..2500    +  protein_bind   tetracycline response element: contains seven copies of the tetracycline operator tetO tetracycline repressor TetR
   2511..2528    +  misc_feature   MCS (fragment): pUC18/19 multiple cloning site
   2533..2571    +  promoter       minimal CMV promoter: human cytomegalovirus (CMV) immediate early promoter
   2701..2725    +  protein_bind   attB1: mutant version of attB; recombination site for the Gateway® BP reaction BP Clonase™
   2731..4128    +  CDS            SOX10: SOX10_HUMAN - Experimental evidence at protein level: Swiss-Prot protein existence level 1. Transcription factor that plays a central role in developing and mature glia (By similarity). Specifically activates expression of myelin genes, during oligodendrocyte (OL) maturation, such as DUSP15 and MYRF, thereby playing a central role in oligodendrocyte maturation and CNS myelination (By similarity). Once induced, MYRF cooperates with SOX10 to implement the myelination program (By similarity). Transcriptional activator of MITF, acting synergistically with PAX3 (PubMed:21965087). Transcriptional ac
   4195..5163    +  CDS            OLIG2: OLIG2_HUMAN - Also known as BHLHB1, BHLHE19, PRKCBP2, RACK17. Experimental evidence at protein level: Swiss-Prot protein existence level 1. Required for oligodendrocyte and motor neuron specification in the spinal cord, as well as for the development of somatic motor neurons in the hindbrain. Functions together with ZNF488 to promote oligodendrocyte differentiation. Cooperates with OLIG1 to establish the pMN domain of the embryonic neural tube. Antagonist of V2 interneuron and of NKX2-2-induced V3 interneuron development. From Homo sapiens (Human).
   5227..6057    +  CDS            NKX6-2: NKX62_HUMAN - Also known as GTX, NKX6B. Experimental evidence at protein level: Swiss-Prot protein existence level 1. Transcription factor with repressor activity involved in the regulation of axon-glial interactions at myelin paranodes in oligodendrocytes. Binds to the consensus DNA sequence 5'-(A/T)TTAATGA- 3'. In oligodendrocytes, binds to MBP and PLP1 promoter regions. From Homo sapiens (Human).
   6059..6083    -  protein_bind   attB2: mutant version of attB; recombination site for the Gateway® BP reaction BP Clonase™
   6136..6201    +  CDS            3xFLAG: three tandem FLAG® epitope tags, followed by an enterokinase cleavage site
   6278..6313    +  promoter       PGK promoter (fragment): mouse phosphoglycerate kinase 1 promoter
   6331..6386    +  promoter       UbC promoter (fragment): human ubiquitin C promoter
   6399..6454    +  promoter       UbC promoter (fragment): human ubiquitin C promoter
   6465..7643    +  promoter       EF-1α promoter: strong constitutive promoter for human elongation factor EF-1α
   7657..7706    +  promoter       UbC promoter (fragment): human ubiquitin C promoter
   7713..7746    -  protein_bind   loxP: Cre-mediated recombination occurs in the 8-bp core sequence (GCATACAT). Cre recombinase
   7753..8450    +  CDS            rtTA3 (fragment): reverse tetracycline transactivator 3 activates expression from Tet-responsive promoters in the presence of doxycycline
   8380..8490    +  CDS            VP48: 3 tandem repeats of the minimal activation domain of herpes simplex virus VP16 (Cheng et al., 2013)
   8663..9125    +  misc_feature   IRES: internal ribosome entry site (IRES) of the encephalomyocarditis virus (EMCV)
   9158..9757    +  CDS            PuroR: puromycin N-acetyltransferase; pac from Streptomyces alboniger; confers resistance to puromycin
   9756..10023   +  CDS            NeoR/KanR (fragment): aminoglycoside phosphotransferase confers resistance to neomycin, kanamycin, and G418 (Geneticin®)
  10051..10134   +  CDS            large T antigen (fragment): large T antigen from SV40 (simian virus 40)
  10168..10188   +  misc_feature   MCS (fragment): pBluescript multiple cloning site
  10200..10788   +  misc_feature   WPRE: woodchuck hepatitis virus posttranscriptional regulatory element
  10796..10861   +  CDS            nef (fragment): NEF_HV1Z2 - Experimental evidence at protein level: Swiss-Prot protein existence level 1. Extracellular Nef protein targets CD4(+) T-lymphocytes for apoptosis by interacting with CXCR4 surface receptors. From Human immunodeficiency virus type 1 group M subtype D (isolate Z2/CDC-Z34) (HIV-1).
  10863..11096   +  LTR            3' LTR (ΔU3): self-inactivating 3' long terminal repeat (LTR) from HIV-1
  11301..11405   +  promoter       AmpR promoter: bla
  11406..12266   +  CDS            AmpR: β-lactamase; bla; confers resistance to ampicillin, carbenicillin, and related antibiotics
  12437..13025   +  rep_origin     ori: high-copy-number ColE1/pMB1/pBR322/pUC origin of replication
  13208..13262   +  CDS            lacI (fragment): lac repressor; lacI; The lac repressor binds to the lac operator to inhibit transcription in E. coli. This inhibition can be relieved by adding lactose or isopropyl-β-D-thiogalactopyranoside (IPTG).
  13268..13361   +  rep_origin     SV40 ori (fragment): SV40 origin of replication
  13386..13423   +  CDS            lacI (fragment): lac repressor; lacI; The lac repressor binds to the lac operator to inhibit transcription in E. coli. This inhibition can be relieved by adding lactose or isopropyl-β-D-thiogalactopyranoside (IPTG).
  13436..13457   +  protein_bind   CAP binding site: CAP binding activates transcription in the presence of cAMP. E. coli catabolite activator protein
  13472..13502   +  promoter       lac promoter: promoter for the E. coli lac operon
  13506..13528   +  protein_bind   lac operator (fragment): The lac repressor binds to the lac operator to inhibit transcription in E. coli. This inhibition can be relieved by adding lactose or isopropyl-β-D-thiogalactopyranoside (IPTG). lac repressor encoded by lacI
  13560..13643   +  polyA_signal   SV40 poly(A) signal (fragment): SV40 polyadenylation signal
  13810..329     +  CDS            nef (fragment) (across the origin): NEF_HV1BR - Experimental evidence at protein level: Swiss-Prot protein existence level 1. Extracellular Nef protein targets CD4(+) T-lymphocytes for apoptosis by interacting with CXCR4 surface receptors (PubMed:14990729). From Human immunodeficiency virus type 1 group M subtype B (isolate BRU/LAI) (HIV-1).
