[The description below was written by a language model from this plasmid's Addgene catalogue record and pLannotate feature annotations shown in this document.]
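Description:
pIND21-puro_SOX10-OLIG2-NKX6.2-3xFLAG is an all-in-one, doxycycline-inducible (Tet-ON) lentiviral expression plasmid of about 13.8 kb, built on the pIND21-puro backbone. It is propagated in E. coli through a high-copy ColE1/pUC-type origin with ampicillin selection. The viral portion carries a truncated HIV-1 5' LTR, the Ψ packaging signal, RRE, cPPT/CTS, a WPRE and a self-inactivating ΔU3 3' LTR. The genome can therefore be packaged into particles when helper functions are supplied in trans, and it integrates without reconstituting an active viral promoter.

The payload is a roughly 3.4 kb human open reading frame introduced by Gateway recombination and flanked by attB1 and attB2 sites. It encodes SOX10, OLIG2 and NKX6.2 as a single polyprotein, with P2A and T2A self-cleaving peptides separating the three transcription factors so that they are produced from one transcript. A backbone-encoded 3xFLAG lies downstream of attB2 and tags the C terminus, that is, the NKX6.2 end. The depositor notes that an HA tag is not expressed. Transcription is driven by a TRE2 promoter consisting of seven tetO repeats and a minimal CMV promoter.

A second cassette uses the constitutive EF-1α promoter to express an rtTA3-type reverse transactivator, followed by an EMCV IRES and the puromycin resistance gene. Transduced mammalian cells can thus be selected with puromycin, and they already contain the activator needed to switch on the transgene when doxycycline is added. A loxP site and several short promoter and marker fragments are also annotated, and these appear to be backbone remnants. The associated publication indicates use in transcription-factor-driven differentiation of human cells into oligodendrocytes.
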