Addgene plasmid #250320: pIND21-puro_SOX10-OLIG2-NKX6.2-3xFLAG
Purpose: Tetracycline-inducible expression of SOX10-OLIG2-NKX6.2 as polyprotein linked by self cleavage sites P2A and T2A. rtTA (Tet-ON) is driven the EF1alpha promoter.
Depositing lab: Michael Wehr. Depositing organization: Systasy Bioscience GmbH. Publication: Expression of Lineage Transcription Factors Identifies Differences in Transition States of Induced Human Oligodendrocyte Differentiation. Raabe FJ, Stephan M, Waldeck JB, Huber V, Demetriou D, Kannaiyan N, Galinski S, Glaser LV, Wehr MC, Ziller MJ, Schmitt A, Falkai P, Rossner MJ. Cells. 2022 Jan 11;11(2):241. doi: 10.3390/cells11020241. PubMed 35053357.
Backbone
  Vector backbone: pIND21-puro
  Backbone size w/o insert (bp): 10400
  Total vector size (bp): 13809
  Vector type: Mammalian Expression, Lentiviral
  Selectable markers: Puromycin
Growth in bacteria
  Bacterial resistance: Ampicillin, 100 μg/mL
  Growth temperature: 37°C
  Growth strain: NEB Stable
  Copy number: High Copy
Gene/Insert
  Gene/Insert name: SOX10-P2A-OLIG2-T2A-NKX6.2
  Species: H. sapiens (human)
  Insert size (bp): 3400
  Entrez Gene: SOX10 (a.k.a. DOM, PCWH, SOX-10, WS2E, WS4, WS4C); OLIG2 (a.k.a. BHLHB1, OLIGO2, PRKCBP2, RACK17, bHLHe19); NKX6-2 (a.k.a. GTX, NKX6.2, NKX6B, SPAX8)
  Promoter: TRE2
  Tag / fusion protein: 3xFLAG (C terminal on backbone)
  Cloning method: Gateway Cloning
  Sequencing primers: 5′ TCGCCTGGAGACGCCATCC; 3′ AGATCTTGGGTGGGTTACTCC
Terms and licenses: Academic/Nonprofit Terms; Industry Terms: Not Available to Industry
Depositor comments: The HA tag is not expressed.
How to cite: pIND21-puro_SOX10-OLIG2-NKX6.2-3xFLAG was a gift from Michael Wehr (Addgene plasmid # 250320 ; http://n2t.net/addgene:250320 ; RRID:Addgene_250320)
